>Addgene plasmid #159723 | pCSJ182 | addgene full sequence | sequence record 311883 | Addgene NGS Result
CCTTAACGGACCTACAGTGCAAAAAGTTATCAAGAGACTGCATTATAGAGCGCACAAAGGAGAAAAAAAG
TAATCTAAGATGCTTTGTTAGAAAAATAGCGCTCTCGGGATGCATTTTTGTAGAACAAAAAAGAAGTATA
GATTCTTTGTTGGTAAAATAGCGCTCTCGCGTTGCATTTCTGTTCTGTAAAAATGCAGCTCAGATTCTTT
GTTTGAAAAATTAGCGCTCTCGCGTTGCATTTTTGTTTTACAAAAATGAAGCACAGATTCTTCGTTGGTA
AAATAGCGCTTTCGCGTTGCATTTCTGTTCTGTAAAAATGCAGCTCAGATTCTTTGTTTGAAAAATTAGC
GCTCTCGCGTTGCATTTTTGTTCTACAAAATGAAGCACAGATGCTTCGTTGCTTGCATGCCTGCAGGTCG
AGATCCGGGATCGAAGAAATGATGGTAAATGAAATAGGAAATCAAGGAGCATGAAGGCAAAAGACAAATA
TAAGGGTCGAACGAAAAATAAAGTGAAAAGTGTTGATATGATGTATTTGGCTTTGCGGCGCCGAAAAAAC
GAGTTTACGCAATTGCACAATCATGCTGACTCTGTGGCGGACCCGCGCTCTTGCCGGCCCGGCGATAACG
CTGGGCGTGAGGCTGTGCCCGGCGGAGTTTTTTGCGCCTGCATTTTCCAAGGTTTACCCTGCGCTAAGGG
GCGAGATTGGAGAAGCAATAAGAATGCCGGTTGGGGTTGCGATGATGACGACCACGACAACTGGTGTCAT
TATTTAAGTTGCCGAAAGAACCTGAGTGCATTTGCAACATGAGTATACTAGAAGAATGAGCCAAGACTTG
CGAGACGCGAGTTTGCCGGTGGTGCGAACAATAGAGCGACCATGACCTTGAAGGTGAGACGCGCATAACC
GCTAGAGTACTTTGAAGAGGAAACAGCAATAGGGTTGCTACCAGTATAAATAGACAGGTACATACAACAC
TGGAAATGGTTGTCTGTTTGAGTACGCTTTCAATTCATTTGGGTGTGCACTTTATTATGTTACAATATGG
AAGGGAACTTTACACTTCTCCTATGCACATATATTAATTAAAGTCCAATGCTAGTAGAGAAGGGGGGTAA
CACCCCTCCGCGCTCTTTTCCGATTTTTTTCTAAACCGTGGAATATTTCGGATATCCTTTTGTTGTTTCC
GGGTGTACAATATGGACTTCCTCTTTTCTGGCAACCAAACCCATACATCGGGATTCCTATAATACCTTCG
TTGGTCTCCCTAACATGTAGGTGGCGGAGGGGAGATATACAATAGAACAGATACCAGACAAGACATAATG
GGCTAAACAAGACTACACCAATTACACTGCCTCATTGATGGTGGTACATAACGAACTAATACTGTAGCCC
TAGACTTGATAGCCATCATCATATCGAAGTTTCACTACCCTTTTTCCATTTGCCATCTATTGAAGTAATA
ATAGGCGCATGCAACTTCTTTTCTTTTTTTTTCTTTTCTCTCTCCCCCGTTGTTGTCTCACCATATCCGC
AATGACAAAAAAATGATGGAAGACACTAAAGGAAAAAATTAACGACAAAGACAGCACCAACAGATGTCGT
TGTTCCAGAGCTGATGAGGGGTATCTCGAAGCACACGAAACTTTTTCCTTCCTTCATTCACGCACACTAC
TCTCTAATGAGCAACGGTATACGGCCTTCCTTCCAGTTACTTGAATTTGAAATAAAAAAAAGTTTGCTGT
CTTGCTATCAAGTATAAATAGACCTGCAATTATTAATCTTTTGTTTCCTCGTCATTGTTCTCGTTCCCTT
TCTTCCTTGTTTCTTTTTCTGCACAATATTTCAAGCTATACCAAGCATACAATCAACTCCAAGCTTTGCA
AAGATGGATAAAGCGGAATTAATTCCCGAGCCTCCAAAAAAGAAGAGAAAGGTCGAATTGGGTACCGCAT
CAACAAGTTTGTACAAAAAAGCAGGCTTCATGATCAATAATCCTAAGGTAGACAGTGTAGCGGAGAAACC
CAAAGCTGTGACATCAAAGCAGTCGGAGCAAGCGGCTTCGCCAGAACCAACACCAGCCCCCCCTGTTTCT
AGAAATCAGTATCCGATCACGTTCAACTTGACTTCAACCGCACCCTTTCATCTTCATGACCGTCATCGCT
ACTTACAAGAGCAAGATCTTTACAAGTGCGCTTCTAGGGATTCGTTGTCTTCCCTGCAGCAACTCGCCCA
TACACCTAATGGGTCGACAAGGAAGAAATATATTGTTGAGGACCAATCTCCCTATAGTTCGGAAAATCCA
GTCATTGTGACCTCTTCCTATAACCATACGGTTTGCACAAACTACTTAAGACCAAGAATGCAGTTTACAG
GGTACCAGATATCAGGATACAAACGCTATCAGGTAACAGTTAACTTAAAGACTGTAGATTTGCCAAAGAA
AGATTGCACGTCGCTGTCCCCTCATTTATCTGGATTTTTGTCGATAAGAGGACTCACGAACCAACACCCG
GAAATCAGTACATATTTTGAAGCCTACGCGGTAAACCACAAGGAATTAGGGTTCTTGTCCTCTAGCTGGA
AAGATGAACCTGTTTTAAACGAATTCAAAGCCACAGACCAAACAGACTTAGAACACTGGATAAATTTCCC
CTCCTTTAGACAGCTTTTCCTGATGAGCCAAAAAAACGGTCTCAACTCAACTGACGACAATGGCACTACA
AATGCAGCCAAGAAGTTGCCTCCACAGCAGCTTCCTACTACACCAAGCGCAGACGCTGGTAACATATCAA
GAATTTTTAGCCAAGAGAAACAATTTGACAACTACTTGAACGAACGGTTTATATTTATGAAATGGAAGGA
AAAATTTTTGGTACCAGATGCCCTATTAATGGAAGGTGTAGACGGCGCATCTTATGATGGGTTTTATTAC
ATTGTCCATGATCAAGTTACCGGGAACATTCAAGGGTTTTACTATCATCAAGATGCTGAAAAGTTCCAAC
AGCTGGAATTAGTACCATCTTTGAAAAATAAAGTCGAGTCCAGTGATTGTTCTTTTGAGTTTGCTCCCGG
GGATTACAAGGATCATGATGGTGATTACAAGGATCATGACATTGACTATAAGGATGATGATGACAAAGAC
CCAGCTTTCTTGTACAAAGTGGTTGATGGTACCGCCGCCAATTTTAATCAAAGTGGGAATATTGCTGATA
GCTCATTGTCCTTCACTTTCACTAACAGTAGCAACGGTCCGAACCTCATAACAACTCAAACAAATTCTCA
AGCGCTTTCACAACCAATTGCCTCCTCTAACGTTCATGATAACTTCATGAATAATGAAATCACGGCTAGT
AAAATTGATGATGGTAATAATTCAAAACCACTGTCACCTGGTTGGACGGACCAAACTGCGTATAACGCGT
TTGGAATCACTACAGGGATGTTTAATACCACTACAATGGATGATGTATATAACTATCTATTCGATGATGA
AGATACCCCACCAAACCCAAAAAAAGAGATCCTCGAGTACGACGTACCAGATTACGCTTAGTGATCACGA
TACGGGATCCATCGAGCTCGAGCTGCAGATGAATCGTAGATACTGAAAAACCCCGCAAGTTCACTTCAAC
TGTGCATCGTGCACCATCTCAATTTCTTTCATTTATACATCGTTTTGCCTTCTTTTATGTAACTATACTC
CTCTAAGTTTCAATCTTGGCCATGTAACCTCTGATCTATAGAATTTTTTAAATGACTAGAATTAATGCCC
ATCTTTTTTTTGGACCTAAATTCTTCATGAAAATATATTACGAGGGCTTATTCAGAAGCTTTGGACTTCT
TCGCCAGAGGTTTGGTCAAGTCTCCAATCAAGGTTGTCGGCTTGTCTACCTTGCCAGAAATTTACGAAAA
GATGGAAAAGGGTCAAATCGTTGGTAGATACGTTGTTGACACTTCTAAATAAGCGAATTTCTTATGATTT
ATGATTTTTATTATTAAATAAGTTATAAAAAAAATAAGTGTATACAAATTTTAAAGTGACTCTTAGGTTT
TAAAACGAAAATTCTTATTCTTGAGTAACTCTTTCCTGTAGGTCAGGTTGCTTTCTCAGGTATAGCATGA
GGTCGCTCTTATTGACCACACCTCTACCGGCCGGTCGAAATTCCCCTACCCTATGAACATATTCCATTTT
GTAATTTCGTGTCGTTTCTATTATGAATTTCATTTATAAAGTTTATGTACAAATATCATAAAAAAAGAGA
ATCTTTTTAAGCAAGGATTTTCTTAACTTCTTCGGCGACAGCATCACCGACTTCGGTGGTACTGTTGGAA
CCACCTAAATCACCAGTTCTGATACCTGCATCCAAAACCTTTTTAACTGCATCTTCAATGGCCTTACCTT
CTTCAGGCAAGTTCAATGACAATTTCAACATCATTGCAGCAGACAAGATAGTGGCGATAGGGTTGACCTT
ATTCTTTGGCAAATCTGGAGCAGAACCGTGGCATGGTTCGTACAAACCAAATGCGGTGTTCTTGTCTGGC
AAAGAGGCCAAGGACGCAGATGGCAACAAACCCAAGGAACCTGGGATAACGGAGGCTTCATCGGAGATGA
TATCACCAAACATGTTGCTGGTGATTATAATACCATTTAGGTGGGTTGGGTTCTTAACTAGGATCATGGC
GGCAGAATCAATCAATTGATGTTGAACCTTCAATGTAGGAAATTCGTTCTTGATGGTTTCCTCCACAGTT
TTTCTCCATAATCTTGAAGAGGCCAAAACATTAGCTTTATCCAAGGACCAAATAGGCAATGGTGGCTCAT
GTTGTAGGGCCATGAAAGCGGCCATTCTTGTGATTCTTTGCACTTCTGGAACGGTGTATTGTTCACTATC
CCAAGCGACACCATCACCATCGTCTTCCTTTCTCTTACCAAAGTAAATACCTCCCACTAATTCTCTGACA
ACAACGAAGTCAGTACCTTTAGCAAATTGTGGCTTGATTGGAGATAAGTCTAAAAGAGAGTCGGATGCAA
AGTTACATGGTCTTAAGTTGGCGTACAATTGAAGTTCTTTACGGATTTTTAGTAAACCTTGTTCAGGTCT
AACACTACCTGTACCCCATTTAGGACCACCCACAGCACCTAACAAAACGGCATCAGCCTTCTTGGAGGCT
TCCAGCGCCTCATCTGGAAGTGGGACACCTGTAGCTTCGATAGCAGCACCACCAATTAAATGATTTTCGA
AATCGAACTTGACATTGGAACGAACATCAGAAATAGCTTTAAGAACCTTAATGGCTTCGGCTGTGATTTC
TTGACCAACGTGGTCACCTGGCAAAACGACGATCTTCTTAGGGGCAGACATTAGAATGGTATATCCTTGA
AATATATATATATATTGCTGAAATGTAAAAGGTAAGAAAAGTTAGAAAGTAAGACGATTGCTAACCACCT
ATTGGAAAAAACAATAGGTCCTTAAATAATATTGTCAACTTCAAGTATTGTGATGCAAGCATTTAGTCAT
GAACGCTTCTCTATTCTATATGAAAAGCCGGTTCCGGCGCTCTCACCTTTCCTTTTTCTCCCAATTTTTC
AGTTGAAAAAGGTATATGCGTCAGGCGACCTCTGAAATTAACAAAAAATTTCCAGTCATCGAATTTGATT
CTGTGCGATAGCGCCCCTGTGTGTTCTCGTTATGTTGAGGAAAAAAATAATGGTTGCTAAGAGATTCGAA
CTCTTGCATCTTACGATACCTGAGTATTCCCACAGTTGGGGGATCTCGACTCTAGCTAGAGGATCAATTC
GTAATCATGTCATAGCTGTTTCCTGTGTGAAATTGTTATCCGCTCACAATTCCACACAACATACGAGCCG
GAAGCATAAAGTGTAAAGCCTGGGGTGCCTAATGAGTGAGCTAACTCACATTAATTGCGTTGCGCTCACT
GCCCGCTTTCCAGTCGGGAAACCTGTCGTGCCAGCTGATAACTTCGTATAATGTATGCTATACGAAGTTA
TTAGGTCTGAAGAGGAGTTTACGTCCAGCCAAGCTAGCTTGGCTGCAGGTCGAGCGGCCGCGATCCGGAA
CCCTTAATATAACTTCGTATAATGTATGCTATACGAAGTTATCAGCTGCATTAATGAATCGGCCAACGCG
CGGGGAGAGGCGGTTTGCGTATTGGGCGCTCTTCCGCTTCCTCGCTCACTGACTCGCTGCGCTCGGTCGT
TCGGCTGCGGCGAGCGGTATCAGCTCACTCAAAGGCGGTAATACGGTTATCCACAGAATCAGGGGATAAC
GCAGGAAAGAACATGTGAGCAAAAGGCCAGCAAAAGGCCAGGAACCGTAAAAAGGCCGCGTTGCTGGCGT
TTTTCCATAGGCTCCGCCCCCCTGACGAGCATCACAAAAATCGACGCTCAAGTCAGAGGTGGCGAAACCC
GACAGGACTATAAAGATACCAGGCGTTTCCCCCTGGAAGCTCCCTCGTGCGCTCTCCTGTTCCGACCCTG
CCGCTTACCGGATACCTGTCCGCCTTTCTCCCTTCGGGAAGCGTGGCGCTTTCTCATAGCTCACGCTGTA
GGTATCTCAGTTCGGTGTAGGTCGTTCGCTCCAAGCTGGGCTGTGTGCACGAACCCCCCGTTCAGCCCGA
CCGCTGCGCCTTATCCGGTAACTATCGTCTTGAGTCCAACCCGGTAAGACACGACTTATCGCCACTGGCA
GCAGCCACTGGTAACAGGATTAGCAGAGCGAGGTATGTAGGCGGTGCTACAGAGTTCTTGAAGTGGTGGC
CTAACTACGGCTACACTAGAAGAACAGTATTTGGTATCTGCGCTCTGCTGAAGCCAGTTACCTTCGGAAA
AAGAGTTGGTAGCTCTTGATCCGGCAAACAAACCACCGCTGGTAGCGGTGGTTTTTTTGTTTGCAAGCAG
CAGATTACGCGCAGAAAAAAAGGATCTCAAGAAGATCCTTTGATCTTTTCTACGGGGTCTGACGCTCAGT
GGAACGAAAACTCACGTTAAGGGATTTTGGTCATGAGATTATCAAAAAGGATCTTCACCTAGATCCTTTT
AAATTAAAAATGAAGTTTTAAATCAATCTAAAGTATATATGAGTAAACTTGGTCTGACAGTTACCAATGC
TTAATCAGTGAGGCACCTATCTCAGCGATCTGTCTATTTCGTTCATCCATAGTTGCCTGACTCCCCGTCG
TGTAGATAACTACGATACGGGAGGGCTTACCATCTGGCCCCAGTGCTGCAATGATACCGCGAGACCCACG
CTCACCGGCTCCAGATTTATCAGCAATAAACCAGCCAGCCGGAAGGGCCGAGCGCAGAAGTGGTCCTGCA
ACTTTATCCGCCTCCATCCAGTCTATTAATTGTTGCCGGGAAGCTAGAGTAAGTAGTTCGCCAGTTAATA
GTTTGCGCAACGTTGTTGCCATTGCTACAGGCATCGTGGTGTCACGCTCGTCGTTTGGTATGGCTTCATT
CAGCTCCGGTTCCCAACGATCAAGGCGAGTTACATGATCCCCCATGTTGTGCAAAAAAGCGGTTAGCTCC
TTCGGTCCTCCGATCGTTGTCAGAAGTAAGTTGGCCGCAGTGTTATCACTCATGGTTATGGCAGCACTGC
ATAATTCTCTTACTGTCATGCCATCCGTAAGATGCTTTTCTGTGACTGGTGAGTACTCAACCAAGTCATT
CTGAGAATAGTGTATGCGGCGACCGAGTTGCTCTTGCCCGGCGTCAATACGGGATAATACCGCGCCACAT
AGCAGAACTTTAAAAGTGCTCATCATTGGAAAACGTTCTTCGGGGCGAAAACTCTCAAGGATCTTACCGC
TGTTGAGATCCAGTTCGATGTAACCCACTCGTGCACCCAACTGATCTTCAGCATCTTTTACTTTCACCAG
CGTTTCTGGGTGAGCAAAAACAGGAAGGCAAAATGCCGCAAAAAAGGGAATAAGGGCGACACGGAAATGT
TGAATACTCATACTCTTCCTTTTTCAATATTATTGAAGCATTTATCAGGGTTATTGTCTCATGAGCGGAT
ACATATTTGAATGTATTTAGAAAAATAAACAAATAGGGGTTCCGCGCACATTTCCCCGAAAAGTGCCACC
TGACGTCTAAGAAACCATTATTATCATGACATTAACCTATAAAAATAGGCGTATCACGAGGCCCTTTCGT
CTCGCGCGTTTCGGTGATGACGGTGAAAACCTCTGACACATGCAGCTCCCGGAGACGGTCACAGCTTGTC
TGTAAGCGGATGCCGGGAGCAGACAAGCCCGTCAGGGCGCGTCAGCGGGTGTTGGCGGGTGTCGGGGCTG
GCTTAACTATGCGGCATCAGAGCAGATTGTACTGAGAGTGCACCATAACGCATTTAAGCATAAACACGCA
CTATGCCGTTCTTCTCATGTATATATATATACAGGCAACACGCAGATATAGGTGCGACGTGAACAGTGAG
CTGTATGTGCGCAGCTCGCGTTGCATTTTCGGAAGCGCTCGTTTTCGGAAACGCTTTGAAGTTCCTATTC
CGAAGTTCCTATTCTCTAGCTAGAAAGTATAGGAACTTCAGAGCGCTTTTGAAAACCAAAAGCGCTCTGA
AGACGCACTTTCAAAAAACCAAAAACGCACCGGACTGTAACGAGCTACTAAAATATTGCGAATACCGCTT
CCACAAACATTGCTCAAAAGTATCTCTTTGCTATATATCTCTGTGCTATATCCCTATATAACCTACCCAT
CCACCTTTCGCTCCTTGAACTTGCATCTAAACTCGACCTCTACATTTTTTATGTTTATCTCTAGTATTAC
TCTTTAGACAAAAAAATTGTAGTAAGAACTATTCATAGAGTGAATCGAAAACAATACGAAAATGTAAACA
TTTCCTATACGTAGTATATAGAGACAAAATAGAAGAAACCGTTCATAATTTTCTGACCAATGAAGAATCA
TCAACGCTATCACTTTCTGTTCACAAAGTATGCGCAATCCACATCGGTATAGAATATAATCGGGGATGCC
TTTATCTTGAAAAAATGCACCCGCAGCTTCGCTAGTAATCAGTAAACGCGGGAAGTGGAGTCAGGCTTTT
TTTATGGAAGAGAAAATAGACACCAAAGTAGCCTTCTTCTAA
Features (pLannotate 1.2.2; 26 found; start..end, strand, type, name):
    401..421     -  misc_feature   MCS (fragment): pUC18/19 multiple cloning site
    471..809     +  CDS            YO085_YEAST: Protein predicted: Swiss-Prot protein existence level 4. From Saccharomyces cerevisiae (strain ATCC 204508 / S288c) (Baker's yeast).
   1174..1878    +  promoter       ADH1 promoter: S. cerevisiae ADH1; promoter for alcohol dehydrogenase 1
   1924..1943    +  CDS            SV40 NLS (fragment): nuclear localization signal of SV40 (simian virus 40) large T antigen
   1963..1987    +  protein_bind   attB1: mutant version of attB; recombination site for the Gateway® BP reaction BP Clonase™
   1990..3075    +  CDS            VID24: GID4_YEAST - Also known as GID4 From Saccharomyces cerevisiae (strain ATCC 204508 / S288c) (Baker's yeast).
   3149..3173    -  protein_bind   attB2: mutant version of attB; recombination site for the Gateway® BP reaction BP Clonase™
   3187..3528    +  CDS            GAL4 activation domain: activation domain of the GAL4 transcriptional activator; Saccharomyces cerevisiae GAL4 (truncated)
   3538..3558    +  CDS            HA (fragment): HA (human influenza hemagglutinin) epitope tag
   3835..3969    +  CDS            ADH1 (fragment): ADH1_YEAST - Also known as ADC1. Experimental evidence at protein level: Swiss-Prot protein existence level 1. This isozyme preferentially catalyzes the conversion of primary unbranched alcohols to their corresponding aldehydes. Also shows activity toward secondary alcohols. From Saccharomyces cerevisiae (strain ATCC 204508 / S288c) (Baker's yeast).
   3973..4160    +  terminator     ADH1 terminator: S. cerevisiae ADH1; transcription terminator for the S. cerevisiae alcohol dehydrogenase 1 (ADH1) gene
   4277..5371    -  CDS            LEU2: 3-isopropylmalate dehydrogenase, required for leucine biosynthesis; S. cerevisiae LEU2; yeast auxotrophic marker
   5372..5777    -  promoter       LEU2 promoter: S. cerevisiae LEU2
   5843..5859    -  protein_bind   lac operator: The lac repressor binds to the lac operator to inhibit transcription in E. coli. This inhibition can be relieved by adding lactose or isopropyl-β-D-thiogalactopyranoside (IPTG). lac repressor encoded by lacI
   5867..5897    -  promoter       lac promoter: promoter for the E. coli lac operon
   5912..5933    -  protein_bind   CAP binding site: CAP binding activates transcription in the presence of cAMP. E. coli catabolite activator protein
   5946..5987    -  CDS            lacI (fragment): lac repressor; lacI; The lac repressor binds to the lac operator to inhibit transcription in E. coli. This inhibition can be relieved by adding lactose or isopropyl-β-D-thiogalactopyranoside (IPTG).
   5988..6021    -  protein_bind   loxP: Cre-mediated recombination occurs in the 8-bp core sequence (GCATACAT). Cre recombinase
   6099..6132    -  protein_bind   loxP: Cre-mediated recombination occurs in the 8-bp core sequence (GCATACAT). Cre recombinase
   6133..6189    -  CDS            lacI (fragment): lac repressor; lacI; The lac repressor binds to the lac operator to inhibit transcription in E. coli. This inhibition can be relieved by adding lactose or isopropyl-β-D-thiogalactopyranoside (IPTG).
   6372..6960    -  rep_origin     ori: high-copy-number ColE1/pMB1/pBR322/pUC origin of replication
   7131..7991    -  CDS            AmpR: β-lactamase; bla; confers resistance to ampicillin, carbenicillin, and related antibiotics
   7992..8096    -  promoter       AmpR promoter: bla
   8191..8226    +  CDS            rop (fragment): Rop protein, which maintains plasmids at low copy number; rop
   8328..8377    +  misc_feature   bom (fragment): basis of mobility region from pBR322
   8378..400     +  rep_origin     2μ ori (across the origin): yeast 2μ plasmid origin of replication
