[The description below was written by a language model from this plasmid's Addgene catalogue record and pLannotate feature annotations shown in this document.]
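Description:
pCSJ182 is a yeast two-hybrid "prey" plasmid built on the Gateway-compatible pGADCg backbone, designed to express the S. cerevisiae protein Gid4 (YBR105C, also annotated as VID24) as a fusion with the Gal4 transcriptional activation domain at its C terminus. It is an E. coli/yeast shuttle vector. A high-copy ColE1/pUC-type origin and an ampicillin resistance gene (β-lactamase) support propagation in bacteria, while a 2μ origin gives multicopy episomal maintenance in yeast, with the LEU2 auxotrophic marker under its own promoter for selection in leu2 strains.

The expression cassette is driven by the yeast ADH1 promoter and closed by the ADH1 terminator. Downstream of the promoter lies a fragment of the SV40 large T antigen nuclear localization signal, followed by the 1,086 bp GID4 open reading frame flanked by attB1 and attB2 sites left from Gateway recombination. The stop codon of GID4 was removed so that translation continues through attB2 into the Gal4 activation domain and a short HA epitope fragment carried by the backbone. The catalogue also lists a C-terminal 3xFLAG tag on the insert. This was not annotated in the feature table, although an unannotated gap between the end of GID4 and attB2 could hold it. Placing the activation domain at the C terminus leaves the other end of Gid4 free of that domain, unlike conventional N-terminal AD vectors. Remnant lac regulatory elements, two loxP sites and rop/bom fragments are backbone leftovers with no stated role.

The plasmid is intended for two-hybrid interaction assays with Gid4, deposited with work on an N-end rule pathway that recognizes proline and degrades gluconeogenic enzymes.
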