Addgene plasmid #159723: pCSJ182
Purpose: Express Gid4 (YBR105C) in yeast two hybrid plasmid, pGADCg
Depositing lab: Alexander Varshavsky. Depositing organization: California Institute of Technology. Publication: An N-end rule pathway that recognizes proline and destroys gluconeogenic enzymes. Chen SJ, Wu X, Wadas B, Oh JH, Varshavsky A. Science. 2017 Jan 27;355(6323). pii: 355/6323/eaal3655. doi: 10.1126/science.aal3655. PubMed 28126757.
Backbone
  Vector backbone: pGADCg
  Vector type: Yeast Expression ; Yeast two-hybrid assay
  Selectable markers: LEU2
Growth in bacteria
  Bacterial resistance: Ampicillin, 100 μg/mL
  Growth temperature: 37°C
  Growth strain: DH5alpha
  Copy number: High Copy
Gene/Insert
  Gene/Insert name: GID4
  Species: S. cerevisiae (budding yeast)
  Insert size (bp): 1086
  Mutation: remove stop codon
  Entrez Gene: VID24 (a.k.a. YBR105C, GID4)
  Promoter: ADH1
  Tag / fusion protein: 3xflag (C terminal on insert); Gal4AD (C terminal on backbone)
  Cloning method: Gateway Cloning
  Sequencing primers: 5′ n/a; 3′ n/a
Terms and licenses: Academic/Nonprofit Terms; Industry Terms: Not Available to Industry
How to cite: pCSJ182 was a gift from Alexander Varshavsky (Addgene plasmid # 159723 ; http://n2t.net/addgene:159723 ; RRID:Addgene_159723)
